Addgene plasmid #123216: pDEST-CMV-N-Tandem-mCherry-EGFP
Purpose: (Empty Backbone) N-terminal Tandem mCherry EGFP tag. Gateway destination vector for mammalian expression.
Depositing lab: Robin Ketteler. Depositing organization: University College London. Publication: Redundancy of human ATG4 protease isoforms in autophagy and LC3/GABARAP processing revealed in cells. Agrotis A, Pengo N, Burden JJ, Ketteler R. Autophagy. 2019 Jan 21. doi: 10.1080/15548627.2019.1569925. PubMed 30661429.
Backbone
  Vector backbone: pcDNA-DEST53
  Backbone manufacturer: Life Technologies
  Backbone size (bp): 7720
  Modifications to backbone: Replacement of cycle3 GFP with Tandem mCherry-EGFP between SacI restriction sites, loss of T7 promoter.
  Vector type: Mammalian Expression ; Gateway destination
  Promoter: CMV
  Selectable markers: Neomycin (select with G418)
  Tag / fusion protein: mCherry (N terminal on backbone); EGFP (N terminal on backbone)
Growth in bacteria
  Bacterial resistance: Chloramphenicol and Ampicillin, 25 & 100 μg/mL
  Growth temperature: 37°C
  Growth strain: ccdB Survival
  Copy number: High Copy
Gene/Insert
  Cloning method: Gateway Cloning
  Sequencing primers: 5′ EGFP C F; 3′ BGH Reverse
Terms and licenses: Academic/Nonprofit Terms; Industry Terms: Not Available to Industry
How to cite: pDEST-CMV-N-Tandem-mCherry-EGFP was a gift from Robin Ketteler (Addgene plasmid # 123216 ; http://n2t.net/addgene:123216 ; RRID:Addgene_123216)
