[The description below was written by a language model from this plasmid's Addgene catalogue record and pLannotate feature annotations shown in this document.]
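Description:
pDEST-CMV-N-Tandem-mCherry-EGFP is an empty Gateway destination vector for mammalian expression, derived from pcDNA-DEST53 by replacing the original cycle3 GFP tag with a tandem mCherry-EGFP cassette (a change that also removed the T7 promoter). The sequenced plasmid is about 8.5 kb. It is maintained in E. coli through a high-copy ColE1/pUC-type origin with ampicillin resistance, and also carries an f1 origin. Because the unrecombined Gateway cassette contains the toxic ccdB gene along with a chloramphenicol resistance gene, the empty vector is propagated in a ccdB-tolerant strain under combined ampicillin and chloramphenicol selection. For mammalian cells, an SV40 promoter drives a neomycin phosphotransferase gene with an SV40 polyadenylation signal, allowing G418 selection of stable transfectants.

The expression unit consists of the CMV immediate early enhancer and promoter, followed by the mCherry coding sequence, a short linker annotated as containing an attB1 site, EGFP, and then the attR1–CmR–ccdB–attR2 cassette, terminated by the bovine growth hormone polyadenylation signal. An LR recombination reaction with an entry clone swaps the CmR/ccdB cassette for a gene of interest, and ccdB loss provides counterselection for recombinants in standard strains. The resulting construct expresses the protein with mCherry-EGFP fused to its N terminus. No insert is present in the deposited plasmid. Tandem red-green tags exploit the differing acid sensitivity of the two fluorophores, noted in the annotations, to report delivery of a fusion protein to acidic compartments. The associated publication concerns ATG4 proteases and LC3/GABARAP processing in autophagy, which fits such a use, although the record does not specify particular applications.
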