Features (pLannotate 1.2.2; 27 found; start..end, strand, type, name):
     28..80      -  misc_feature   bom (fragment): basis of mobility region from pBR322
    235..614     +  enhancer       CMV enhancer: human cytomegalovirus immediate early enhancer
    615..818     +  promoter       CMV promoter: human cytomegalovirus (CMV) immediate early promoter
    858..1565    +  CDS            mCherry: mCherry is a basic (constitutively fluorescent) red fluorescent protein published in 2004, derived from Discosoma sp.. It is reported to be a very rapidly-maturing monomer with low acid sensitivity.
   1593..1617    +  protein_bind   attB1: mutant version of attB; recombination site for the Gateway® BP reaction BP Clonase™
   1632..2348    +  CDS            EGFP: EGFP is a basic (constitutively fluorescent) green fluorescent protein published in 1996, derived from Aequorea victoria. It is reported to be a rapidly-maturing weak dimer with moderate acid sensitivity.
   2370..2494    +  protein_bind   attR1: mutant version of attR; recombination site for the Gateway® LR reaction LR Clonase™
   2519..2549    +  promoter       lac UV5 promoter: E. coli lac promoter with an "up" mutation
   2573..2602    +  promoter       cat promoter (fragment): promoter of the E. coli cat gene encoding chloramphenicol acetyltransferase
   2603..3262    +  CDS            CmR: chloramphenicol acetyltransferase; cat; confers resistance to chloramphenicol
   3420..3578    +  CDS            ccdA (fragment): CCDA_ECO57 - Also known as H, letA. Experimental evidence at protein level: Swiss-Prot protein existence level 1. Antitoxin component of a type II toxin-antitoxin (TA) system which inhibits the post-segregational killing (PSK) of plasmid-free cells, also referred to as a plasmid addiction system. Binds to and blocks the activity of CcdB; will also remove bound CcdB protein from the CcdB-GyrA complex by forming a CcdA-CcdB complex, a process termed rejuvenation. Functions as a transcriptional corepressor for the ccdAB operon, repression also requires CcdB (By similarity). From Escherichia coli
   3583..3885    +  CDS            ccdB: CCDB_ECOLI - Also known as G, letB, letD. Experimental evidence at protein level: Swiss-Prot protein existence level 1. Toxic component of a type II toxin-antitoxin (TA) system, functioning in plasmid maintainence. Responsible for the post- segregational killing (PSK) of plasmid-free cells, also referred to as a plasmid addiction system. Half-life of over 2 hours. Cell killing by CcdB is accompanied by filamentation, defects in chromosome and plasmid segregation, defects in cell division, formation of anucleate cells, decreased DNA synthesis and plasmid loss. Interferes with the activity of DN
   3929..4053    -  protein_bind   attR2: mutant version of attR; recombination site for the Gateway® LR reaction LR Clonase™
   4091..4315    +  polyA_signal   bGH poly(A) signal: bovine growth hormone polyadenylation signal
   4319..4340    +  promoter       SV40 promoter (fragment): SV40 enhancer and early promoter
   4361..4789    +  rep_origin     f1 ori (sequence partly withheld): f1 bacteriophage origin of replication; arrow indicates direction of (+) strand synthesis
   4803..5132    +  promoter       SV40 promoter: SV40 enhancer and early promoter
   5199..5990    +  CDS            neo: KKA2_KLEPN - Also known as kan, nptII. Experimental evidence at protein level: Swiss-Prot protein existence level 1. Resistance to kanamycin, neomycin, paromomycin, ribostamycin, butirosin and gentamicin B. From Klebsiella pneumoniae.
   6014..6172    +  CDS            ble (fragment): BLE_KLEPN - Experimental evidence at protein level: Swiss-Prot protein existence level 1. Binding protein with a strong affinity to the bleomycin family of antibiotics. Binds to CL990; an antimitotic-antibiotic compound. From Klebsiella pneumoniae.
   6167..6288    +  polyA_signal   SV40 poly(A) signal: SV40 polyadenylation signal
   6361..6377    -  protein_bind   lac operator: The lac repressor binds to the lac operator to inhibit transcription in E. coli. This inhibition can be relieved by adding lactose or isopropyl-β-D-thiogalactopyranoside (IPTG). lac repressor encoded by lacI
   6385..6415    -  promoter       lac promoter: promoter for the E. coli lac operon
   6430..6451    -  protein_bind   CAP binding site: CAP binding activates transcription in the presence of cAMP. E. coli catabolite activator protein
   6464..6556    -  CDS            lacI (fragment): lac repressor; lacI; The lac repressor binds to the lac operator to inhibit transcription in E. coli. This inhibition can be relieved by adding lactose or isopropyl-β-D-thiogalactopyranoside (IPTG).
   6739..7327    -  rep_origin     ori: high-copy-number ColE1/pMB1/pBR322/pUC origin of replication
   7498..8358    -  CDS            AmpR: β-lactamase; bla; confers resistance to ampicillin, carbenicillin, and related antibiotics
   8359..8463    -  promoter       AmpR promoter: bla
>Addgene plasmid #123216 | pDEST-CMV-N-Tandem-mCherry-EGFP | addgene full sequence | sequence record 244383 | Addgene NGS Result
GACGGATCGGGAGATCTCCCGATCCCCTATGGTGCACTCTCAGTACAATCTGCTCTGATGCCGCATAGTT
AAGCCAGTATCTGCTCCCTGCTTGTGTGTTGGAGGTCGCTGAGTAGTGCGCGAGCAAAATTTAAGCTACA
ACAAGGCAAGGCTTGACCGACAATTGCATGAAGAATCTGCTTAGGGTTAGGCGTTTTGCGCTGCTTCGCG
ATGTACGGGCCAGATATACGCGTTGACATTGATTATTGACTAGTTATTAATAGTAATCAATTACGGGGTC
ATTAGTTCATAGCCCATATATGGAGTTCCGCGTTACATAACTTACGGTAAATGGCCCGCCTGGCTGACCG
CCCAACGACCCCCGCCCATTGACGTCAATAATGACGTATGTTCCCATAGTAACGCCAATAGGGACTTTCC
ATTGACGTCAATGGGTGGAGTATTTACGGTAAACTGCCCACTTGGCAGTACATCAAGTGTATCATATGCC
AAGTACGCCCCCTATTGACGTCAATGACGGTAAATGGCCCGCCTGGCATTATGCCCAGTACATGACCTTA
TGGGACTTTCCTACTTGGCAGTACATCTACGTATTAGTCATCGCTATTACCATGGTGATGCGGTTTTGGC
AGTACATCAATGGGCGTGGATAGCGGTTTGACTCACGGGGATTTCCAAGTCTCCACCCCATTGACGTCAA
TGGGAGTTTGTTTTGGCACCAAAATCAACGGGACTTTCCAAAATGTCGTAACAACTCCGCCCCATTGACG
CAAATGGGCGGTAGGCGTGTACGGTGGGAGGTCTATATAAGCAGAGCTCGTTTAGTGAACCGTCACAATT
GATCTGGTACCGCCACCATGGTGAGCAAGGGCGAGGAGGATAACATGGCCATCATCAAGGAGTTCATGCG
CTTCAAGGTGCACATGGAGGGCTCCGTGAACGGCCACGAGTTCGAGATCGAGGGCGAGGGCGAGGGCCGC
CCCTACGAGGGCACCCAGACCGCCAAGCTGAAGGTGACCAAGGGTGGCCCCCTGCCCTTCGCCTGGGACA
TCCTGTCCCCTCAGTTCATGTACGGCTCCAAGGCCTACGTGAAGCACCCCGCCGACATCCCCGACTACTT
GAAGCTGTCCTTCCCCGAGGGCTTCAAGTGGGAGCGCGTGATGAACTTCGAGGACGGCGGCGTGGTGACC
GTGACCCAGGACTCCTCCCTGCAGGACGGCGAGTTCATCTACAAGGTGAAGCTGCGCGGCACCAACTTCC
CCTCCGACGGCCCCGTAATGCAGAAGAAGACCATGGGCTGGGAGGCCTCCTCCGAGCGGATGTACCCCGA
GGACGGCGCCCTGAAGGGCGAGATCAAGCAGAGGCTGAAGCTGAAGGACGGCGGCCACTACGACGCTGAG
GTCAAGACCACCTACAAGGCCAAGAAGCCCGTGCAGCTGCCCGGCGCCTACAACGTCAACATCAAGTTGG
ACATCACCTCCCACAACGAGGACTACACCATCGTGGAACAGTACGAACGCGCCGAGGGCCGCCACTCCAC
CGGCGGCATGGACGAGCTGTACAAGTCCGGACTCAGATCCGCTGGCCCAGGAACAAGTTTGTACAAAAAA
GCAGGCTTTCCGGTCGCCACCATGGTGAGCAAGGGCGAGGAGCTGTTCACCGGGGTGGTGCCCATCCTGG
TCGAGCTGGACGGCGACGTAAACGGCCACAAGTTCAGCGTGTCCGGCGAGGGCGAGGGCGATGCCACCTA
CGGCAAGCTGACCCTGAAGTTCATCTGCACCACCGGCAAGCTGCCCGTGCCCTGGCCCACCCTCGTGACC
ACCCTGACCTACGGCGTGCAGTGCTTCAGCCGCTACCCCGACCACATGAAGCAGCACGACTTCTTCAAGT
CCGCCATGCCCGAAGGCTACGTCCAGGAGCGCACCATCTTCTTCAAGGACGACGGCAACTACAAGACCCG
CGCCGAGGTGAAGTTCGAGGGCGACACCCTGGTGAACCGCATCGAGCTGAAGGGCATCGACTTCAAGGAG
GACGGCAACATCCTGGGGCACAAGCTGGAGTACAACTACAACAGCCACAACGTCTATATCATGGCCGACA
AGCAGAAGAACGGCATCAAGGTGAACTTCAAGATCCGCCACAACATCGAGGACGGCAGCGTGCAGCTCGC
CGACCACTACCAGCAGAACACCCCCATCGGCGACGGCCCCGTGCTGCTGCCCGACAACCACTACCTGAGC
ACCCAGTCCGCCCTGAGCAAAGACCCCAACGAGAAGCGCGATCACATGGTCCTGCTGGAGTTCGTGACCG
CCGCCGGGATCACTCACGGCATGGACGAGCTCTACAAAAGCGGTTCCGGACCGGATCAAACAAGTTTGTA
CAAAAAAGCTGAACGAGAAACGTAAAATGATATAAATATCAATATATTAAATTAGATTTTGCATAAAAAA
CAGACTACATAATACTGTAAAACACAACATATCCAGTCACTATGGCGGCCGCATTAGGCACCCCAGGCTT
TACACTTTATGCTTCCGGCTCGTATAATGTGTGGATTTTGAGTTAGGATCCGTCGAGATTTTCAGGAGCT
AAGGAAGCTAAAATGGAGAAAAAAATCACTGGATATACCACCGTTGATATATCCCAATGGCATCGTAAAG
AACATTTTGAGGCATTTCAGTCAGTTGCTCAATGTACCTATAACCAGACCGTTCAGCTGGATATTACGGC
CTTTTTAAAGACCGTAAAGAAAAATAAGCACAAGTTTTATCCGGCCTTTATTCACATTCTTGCCCGCCTG
ATGAATGCTCATCCGGAATTCCGTATGGCAATGAAAGACGGTGAGCTGGTGATATGGGATAGTGTTCACC
CTTGTTACACCGTTTTCCATGAGCAAACTGAAACGTTTTCATCGCTCTGGAGTGAATACCACGACGATTT
CCGGCAGTTTCTACACATATATTCGCAAGATGTGGCGTGTTACGGTGAAAACCTGGCCTATTTCCCTAAA
GGGTTTATTGAGAATATGTTTTTCGTCTCAGCCAATCCCTGGGTGAGTTTCACCAGTTTTGATTTAAACG
TGGCCAATATGGACAACTTCTTCGCCCCCGTTTTCACCATGGGCAAATATTATACGCAAGGCGACAAGGT
GCTGATGCCGCTGGCGATTCAGGTTCATCATGCCGTTTGTGATGGCTTCCATGTCGGCAGAATGCTTAAT
GAATTACAACAGTACTGCGATGAGTGGCAGGGCGGGGCGTAAACGCGTGGATCCGGCTTACTAAAAGCCA
GATAACAGTATGCGTATTTGCGCGCTCGCGAACCGGTGTATACCCGAAGTATGTCAAAAAGAGGTATGCT
ATGAAGCAGCGTATTACAGTGACAGTTGACAGCGACAGCTATCAGTTGCTCAAGGCATATATGATGTCAA
TATCTCCGGTCTGGTAAGCACAACCATGCAGAATGAAGCCCGTCGTCTGCGTGCCGAACGCTGGAAAGCG
GAAAATCAGGAAGGGATGGCTGAGGTCGCCCGGTTTATTGAAATGAACGGCTCTTTTGCTGACGAGAACA
GGGGCTGGTGAAATGCAGTTTAAGGTTTACACCTATAAAAGAGAGAGCCGTTATCGTCTGTTTGTGGATG
TACAGAGTGATATTATTGACACGCCCGGGCGACGGATGGTGATCCCCCTGGCCAGTGCACGTCTGCTGTC
AGATAAAGTCTCCCGTGAACTTTACCCGGTGGTGCATATCGGGGATGAAAGCTGGCGCATGATGACCACC
GATATGGCCAGTGTGCCGGTCTCCGTTATCGGGGAAGAAGTGGCTGATCTCAGCCACCGCGAAAATGACA
TCAAAAACGCCATTAACCTGATGTTCTGGGGAATATAAATGTCAGGCTCCCTTATACACAGCCAGTCTGC
AGGTCGACCATAGTGACTGGATATGTTGTGTTTTACAGTATTATGTAGTCTGTTTTTTATGCAAAATCTA
ATTTAATATATTGATATTTATATCATTTTACGTTTCTCGTTCAGCTTTCTTGTACAAAGTGGTGATAATT
AATTAAGATAAACCCGCTGATCAGCCTCGACTGTGCCTTCTAGTTGCCAGCCATCTGTTGTTTGCCCCTC
CCCCGTGCCTTCCTTGACCCTGGAAGGTGCCACTCCCACTGTCCTTTCCTAATAAAATGAGGAAATTGCA
TCGCATTGTCTGAGTAGGTGTCATTCTATTCTGGGGGGTGGGGTGGGGCAGGACAGCAAGGGGGAGGATT
GGGAAGACAATAGCAGGCATGCTGGGGATGCGGTGGGCTCTATGGCTTCTGAGGCGGAAAGAACCAGCTG
GGGCTCTAGGGGGTATCCCC
[124 nt withheld, positions 4361-4484]
C
[91 nt withheld, positions 4486-4576]
A
[49 nt withheld, positions 4578-4626]
CCTTTGACGTTGGAGTCCACGTTCTTT
[37 nt withheld, positions 4654-4690]
ACCCTATCTCGGTCTATTCTTTTGATTTATAAGGGATTTTGCCGATTTCGGCCTATTGGTTAAAAAATGA
GCTGATTTAACAAAAATTTAACGCGAATTAATTCTGTGGAATGTGTGTCAGTTAGGGTGTGGAAAGTCCC
CAGGCTCCCCAGCAGGCAGAAGTATGCAAAGCATGCATCTCAATTAGTCAGCAACCAGGTGTGGAAAGTC
CCCAGGCTCCCCAGCAGGCAGAAGTATGCAAAGCATGCATCTCAATTAGTCAGCAACCATAGTCCCGCCC
CTAACTCCGCCCATCCCGCCCCTAACTCCGCCCAGTTCCGCCCATTCTCCGCCCCATGGCTGACTAATTT
TTTTTATTTATGCAGAGGCCGAGGCCGCCTCTGCCTCTGAGCTATTCCAGAAGTAGTGAGGAGGCTTTTT
TGGAGGCCTAGGCTTTTGCAAAAAGCTCCCGGGAGCTTGTATATCCATTTTCGGATCTGATCAAGAGACA
GGATGAGGATCGTTTCGCATGATTGAACAAGATGGATTGCACGCAGGTTCTCCGGCCGCTTGGGTGGAGA
GGCTATTCGGCTATGACTGGGCACAACAGACAATCGGCTGCTCTGATGCCGCCGTGTTCCGGCTGTCAGC
GCAGGGGCGCCCGGTTCTTTTTGTCAAGACCGACCTGTCCGGTGCCCTGAATGAACTGCAGGACGAGGCA
GCGCGGCTATCGTGGCTGGCCACGACGGGCGTTCCTTGCGCAGCTGTGCTCGACGTTGTCACTGAAGCGG
GAAGGGACTGGCTGCTATTGGGCGAAGTGCCGGGGCAGGATCTCCTGTCATCTCACCTTGCTCCTGCCGA
GAAAGTATCCATCATGGCTGATGCAATGCGGCGGCTGCATACGCTTGATCCGGCTACCTGCCCATTCGAC
CACCAAGCGAAACATCGCATCGAGCGAGCACGTACTCGGATGGAAGCCGGTCTTGTCGATCAGGATGATC
TGGACGAAGAGCATCAGGGGCTCGCGCCAGCCGAACTGTTCGCCAGGCTCAAGGCGCGCATGCCCGACGG
CGAGGATCTCGTCGTGACCCATGGCGATGCCTGCTTGCCGAATATCATGGTGGAAAATGGCCGCTTTTCT
GGATTCATCGACTGTGGCCGGCTGGGTGTGGCGGACCGCTATCAGGACATAGCGTTGGCTACCCGTGATA
TTGCTGAAGAGCTTGGCGGCGAATGGGCTGACCGCTTCCTCGTGCTTTACGGTATCGCCGCTCCCGATTC
GCAGCGCATCGCCTTCTATCGCCTTCTTGACGAGTTCTTCTGAGCGGGACTCTGGGGTTCGAAATGACCG
ACCAAGCGACGCCCAACCTGCCATCACGAGATTTCGATTCCACCGCCGCCTTCTATGAAAGGTTGGGCTT
CGGAATCGTTTTCCGGGACGCCGGCTGGATGATCCTCCAGCGCGGGGATCTCATGCTGGAGTTCTTCGCC
CACCCCAACTTGTTTATTGCAGCTTATAATGGTTACAAATAAAGCAATAGCATCACAAATTTCACAAATA
AAGCATTTTTTTCACTGCATTCTAGTTGTGGTTTGTCCAAACTCATCAATGTATCTTATCATGTCTGTAT
ACCGTCGACCTCTAGCTAGAGCTTGGCGTAATCATGGTCATAGCTGTTTCCTGTGTGAAATTGTTATCCG
CTCACAATTCCACACAACATACGAGCCGGAAGCATAAAGTGTAAAGCCTGGGGTGCCTAATGAGTGAGCT
AACTCACATTAATTGCGTTGCGCTCACTGCCCGCTTTCCAGTCGGGAAACCTGTCGTGCCAGCTGCATTA
ATGAATCGGCCAACGCGCGGGGAGAGGCGGTTTGCGTATTGGGCGCTCTTCCGCTTCCTCGCTCACTGAC
TCGCTGCGCTCGGTCGTTCGGCTGCGGCGAGCGGTATCAGCTCACTCAAAGGCGGTAATACGGTTATCCA
CAGAATCAGGGGATAACGCAGGAAAGAACATGTGAGCAAAAGGCCAGCAAAAGGCCAGGAACCGTAAAAA
GGCCGCGTTGCTGGCGTTTTTCCATAGGCTCCGCCCCCCTGACGAGCATCACAAAAATCGACGCTCAAGT
CAGAGGTGGCGAAACCCGACAGGACTATAAAGATACCAGGCGTTTCCCCCTGGAAGCTCCCTCGTGCGCT
CTCCTGTTCCGACCCTGCCGCTTACCGGATACCTGTCCGCCTTTCTCCCTTCGGGAAGCGTGGCGCTTTC
TCATAGCTCACGCTGTAGGTATCTCAGTTCGGTGTAGGTCGTTCGCTCCAAGCTGGGCTGTGTGCACGAA
CCCCCCGTTCAGCCCGACCGCTGCGCCTTATCCGGTAACTATCGTCTTGAGTCCAACCCGGTAAGACACG
ACTTATCGCCACTGGCAGCAGCCACTGGTAACAGGATTAGCAGAGCGAGGTATGTAGGCGGTGCTACAGA
GTTCTTGAAGTGGTGGCCTAACTACGGCTACACTAGAAGAACAGTATTTGGTATCTGCGCTCTGCTGAAG
CCAGTTACCTTCGGAAAAAGAGTTGGTAGCTCTTGATCCGGCAAACAAACCACCGCTGGTAGCGGTGGTT
TTTTTGTTTGCAAGCAGCAGATTACGCGCAGAAAAAAAGGATCTCAAGAAGATCCTTTGATCTTTTCTAC
GGGGTCTGACGCTCAGTGGAACGAAAACTCACGTTAAGGGATTTTGGTCATGAGATTATCAAAAAGGATC
TTCACCTAGATCCTTTTAAATTAAAAATGAAGTTTTAAATCAATCTAAAGTATATATGAGTAAACTTGGT
CTGACAGTTACCAATGCTTAATCAGTGAGGCACCTATCTCAGCGATCTGTCTATTTCGTTCATCCATAGT
TGCCTGACTCCCCGTCGTGTAGATAACTACGATACGGGAGGGCTTACCATCTGGCCCCAGTGCTGCAATG
ATACCGCGAGACCCACGCTCACCGGCTCCAGATTTATCAGCAATAAACCAGCCAGCCGGAAGGGCCGAGC
GCAGAAGTGGTCCTGCAACTTTATCCGCCTCCATCCAGTCTATTAATTGTTGCCGGGAAGCTAGAGTAAG
TAGTTCGCCAGTTAATAGTTTGCGCAACGTTGTTGCCATTGCTACAGGCATCGTGGTGTCACGCTCGTCG
TTTGGTATGGCTTCATTCAGCTCCGGTTCCCAACGATCAAGGCGAGTTACATGATCCCCCATGTTGTGCA
AAAAAGCGGTTAGCTCCTTCGGTCCTCCGATCGTTGTCAGAAGTAAGTTGGCCGCAGTGTTATCACTCAT
GGTTATGGCAGCACTGCATAATTCTCTTACTGTCATGCCATCCGTAAGATGCTTTTCTGTGACTGGTGAG
TACTCAACCAAGTCATTCTGAGAATAGTGTATGCGGCGACCGAGTTGCTCTTGCCCGGCGTCAATACGGG
ATAATACCGCGCCACATAGCAGAACTTTAAAAGTGCTCATCATTGGAAAACGTTCTTCGGGGCGAAAACT
CTCAAGGATCTTACCGCTGTTGAGATCCAGTTCGATGTAACCCACTCGTGCACCCAACTGATCTTCAGCA
TCTTTTACTTTCACCAGCGTTTCTGGGTGAGCAAAAACAGGAAGGCAAAATGCCGCAAAAAAGGGAATAA
GGGCGACACGGAAATGTTGAATACTCATACTCTTCCTTTTTCAATATTATTGAAGCATTTATCAGGGTTA
TTGTCTCATGAGCGGATACATATTTGAATGTATTTAGAAAAATAAACAAATAGGGGTTCCGCGCACATTT
CCCCGAAAAGTGCCACCTGACGTC
